Addgene plasmid #112050: pJW1662
Purpose: C-terminal tag with - AID*(AtIAA17_71-114)-HA and OsTIR1 expression cassette marked with LEU
Depositing lab: Jonathan Weissman. Depositing organization: University of California, San Francisco (UCSF). Publication: Defining the physiological role of SRP in protein-targeting efficiency and specificity. Costa EA, Subramanian K, Nunnari J, Weissman JS. Science. 2018 Jan 18. pii: science.aar3607. doi: 10.1126/science.aar3607. PubMed 29348368.
Backbone
  Vector backbone: pRS305
  Vector type: Yeast Expression
  Selectable markers: LEU2
Growth in bacteria
  Bacterial resistance: Ampicillin, 100 μg/mL
  Growth temperature: 37°C
  Growth strain: DH5alpha
  Copy number: Unknown
Gene/Insert 1
  Gene/Insert name: IAA17
  Species: A. thaliana (mustard weed)
  Mutation: only amino acids 71-114
  Promoter: None
  Tag / fusion protein: HA (C terminal on insert)
  Cloning method: Gibson Cloning
  Sequencing primers: 5′ gttccgcgcacatttcc
Gene/Insert 2
  Gene/Insert name: TIR1
  Species: Oryza sativa
  Promoter: ADH1
  Cloning method: Gibson Cloning
  Sequencing primers: 5′ gttccgcgcacatttcc
Terms and licenses: Academic/Nonprofit Terms; Industry Terms: Not Available to Industry
How to cite: pJW1662 was a gift from Jonathan Weissman (Addgene plasmid # 112050 ; http://n2t.net/addgene:112050 ; RRID:Addgene_112050)
