[The description below was written by a language model from this plasmid's Addgene catalogue record and pLannotate feature annotations shown in this document.]
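Description:
pJW1662 is a yeast tagging and expression plasmid built on pRS305, an integrating-type backbone that has no yeast replication origin among its annotated features. It is propagated in E. coli through a high-copy ColE1/pUC origin with ampicillin resistance (AmpR), and it retains the f1 origin and the pBluescript-style lacZα/MCS region flanked by T7 and T3 promoters. Selection in yeast relies on the S. cerevisiae LEU2 gene under its own promoter.

The plasmid combines the two components of the auxin-inducible degron system. The first is a promoterless tagging module encoding the minimal AID* degron, residues 71–114 of Arabidopsis thaliana IAA17. The catalogue describes a C-terminal HA epitope on it, and it is followed by the ADH1 terminator. The feature table detects the mini-AID segment but does not annotate HA. The short "ABE(7.10)" hit just upstream of the degron is probably a linker-like sequence match rather than a base editor element. The second component is an expression cassette in which the yeast ADH1 promoter, which spans the numbering origin of the circular map, drives rice (Oryza sativa) OsTIR1. The annotation indicates a V5 tag fragment at the end of OsTIR1, followed by the CYC1 terminator.

Because the degron lacks a promoter and lies close to the OsTIR1 cassette and LEU2, the layout is consistent with introducing all three parts together at the 3′ end of a chromosomal gene. This would produce a C-terminal AID*-HA fusion and supply the F-box protein in a single LEU2-selected step, though the record does not describe the procedure. Adding auxin then lets OsTIR1 recruit the tagged protein to a ubiquitin ligase for rapid degradation. The associated publication used this type of conditional depletion to study the role of SRP in protein targeting.
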