Features (pLannotate 1.2.2; 27 found; start..end, strand, type, name):
      1..397     +  promoter       ADH1 promoter: S. cerevisiae ADH1; promoter for alcohol dehydrogenase 1
    410..2135    +  CDS            OsTIR1 (fragment): rice transport inhibitor response 1 protein F-box protein that mediates auxin-dependent interaction of a ubiquitin ligase with an auxin-inducible degron (Tan et al., 2007)
   2141..2177    +  CDS            V5 tag (fragment): epitope tag from simian virus 5
   2226..2415    +  terminator     CYC1 terminator: S. cerevisiae CYC1; transcription terminator for CYC1
   2423..2521    +  CDS            NFS1 (fragment): NFS1_YEAST - Also known as SPL1 From Saccharomyces cerevisiae (strain ATCC 204508 / S288c) (Baker's yeast).
   2884..3978    -  CDS            LEU2: 3-isopropylmalate dehydrogenase, required for leucine biosynthesis; S. cerevisiae LEU2; yeast auxotrophic marker
   3979..4386    -  promoter       LEU2 promoter: S. cerevisiae LEU2
   4526..4603    -  CDS            YO192_YEAST (fragment): Experimental evidence at protein level: Swiss-Prot protein existence level 1. From Saccharomyces cerevisiae (strain ATCC 204508 / S288c) (Baker's yeast).
   4634..4686    +  misc_feature   bom (fragment): basis of mobility region from pBR322
   4714..5142    -  rep_origin     f1 ori (sequence partly withheld): f1 bacteriophage origin of replication; arrow indicates direction of (+) strand synthesis
   5146..5303    -  CDS            lacZα (fragment): LacZα fragment of β-galactosidase; lacZ fragment
   5306..5324    +  promoter       T7 promoter: promoter for bacteriophage T7 RNA polymerase
   5333..5440    +  misc_feature   MCS: pBluescript multiple cloning site
   5452..5470    -  promoter       T3 promoter: promoter for bacteriophage T3 RNA polymerase
   5515..5531    -  protein_bind   lac operator: The lac repressor binds to the lac operator to inhibit transcription in E. coli. This inhibition can be relieved by adding lactose or isopropyl-β-D-thiogalactopyranoside (IPTG). lac repressor encoded by lacI
   5539..5569    -  promoter       lac promoter: promoter for the E. coli lac operon
   5584..5605    -  protein_bind   CAP binding site: CAP binding activates transcription in the presence of cAMP. E. coli catabolite activator protein
   5618..5710    -  CDS            lacI (fragment): lac repressor; lacI; The lac repressor binds to the lac operator to inhibit transcription in E. coli. This inhibition can be relieved by adding lactose or isopropyl-β-D-thiogalactopyranoside (IPTG).
   5893..6481    -  rep_origin     ori: high-copy-number ColE1/pMB1/pBR322/pUC origin of replication
   6652..7512    -  CDS            AmpR: β-lactamase; bla; confers resistance to ampicillin, carbenicillin, and related antibiotics
   7513..7617    -  promoter       AmpR promoter: bla
   7713..7760    +  CDS            ABE(7.10) (fragment): adenine base editor comprising wild-type E. coli TadA fused to the evolved TadA*(7.10) mutant (Gaudelli et al., 2017)
   7759..7892    +  CDS            mini-AID (fragment): minimal degron from the auxin-responsive IAA17 protein of Arabidopsis thaliana (Kubota et al., 2013) acts as an auxin-inducible degron (AID) in the presence of TIR1
   7942..8129    +  terminator     ADH1 terminator: S. cerevisiae ADH1; transcription terminator for the S. cerevisiae alcohol dehydrogenase 1 (ADH1) gene
   8132..8166    +  CDS            rop (fragment): Rop protein, which maintains plasmids at low copy number; rop
   8268..8318    +  misc_feature   bom (fragment): basis of mobility region from pBR322
   8332..8622    +  promoter       ADH1 promoter (fragment): S. cerevisiae ADH1; promoter for alcohol dehydrogenase 1
>Addgene plasmid #112050 | pJW1662 | addgene full sequence | sequence record 357329 | Addgene NGS Result
CAACTTCTTTTCTTTTTTTTTCTTTTCTCTCTCCCCCGTTGTTGTCTCACCATATCCGCAATGACAAAAA
AATGATGGAAGACACTAAAGGAAAAAATTAACGACAAAGACAGCACCAACAGATGTCGTTGTTCCAGAGC
TGATGAGGGGTATCTCGAAGCACACGAAACTTTTTCCTTCCTTCATTCACGCACACTACTCTCTAATGAG
CAACGGTATACGGCCTTCCTTCCAGTTACTTGAATTTGAAATAAAAAAAAGTTTGCTGTCTTGCTATCAA
GTATAAATAGACCTGCAATTATTAATCTTTTGTTTCCTCGTCATTGTTCTCGTTCCCTTTCTTCCTTGTT
TCTTTTTCTGCACAATATTTCAAGCTATACCAAGCATACAATCAACTATCTCATATACAATGACGTACTT
CCCGGAGGAGGTGGTGGAGCACATCTTCAGCTTCCTGCCGGCGCAGCGCGACCGCAACACGGTCTCGCTC
GTCTGCAAGGTGTGGTACGAGATCGAGAGGCTGAGCCGCCGCGGCGTCTTCGTGGGCAACTGCTACGCCG
TGCGCGCCGGCCGCGTCGCCGCGCGGTTCCCCAACGTGCGGGCGCTCACGGTGAAGGGGAAGCCCCACTT
CGCCGACTTCAACCTCGTGCCCCCCGACTGGGGCGGCTACGCGGGGCCGTGGATCGAGGCGGCCGCGAGG
GGATGCCACGGCCTGGAGGAGCTCAGGATGAAGCGGATGGTGGTGTCCGACGAGAGCCTCGAGCTGCTGG
CTCGCTCGTTCCCGCGGTTCAGGGCTCTTGTTCTTATCAGCTGCGAGGGGTTCAGCACTGACGGGCTAGC
CGCCGTCGCGAGCCATTGCAAGCTTCTGAGGGAGTTGGATTTGCAGGAAAATGAAGTGGAGGATCGAGGG
CCTAGGTGGCTTTCCTGCTTCCCTGATTCCTGCACATCACTTGTCTCATTGAATTTTGCCTGCATCAAAG
GGGAGGTTAATGCTGGTTCACTGGAGAGACTTGTTAGCAGGTCCCCAAACCTGCGGAGTTTGAGGCTGAA
TCGATCTGTATCGGTAGATACACTTGCAAAGATACTACTGCGTACCCCTAACTTGGAGGATTTGGGGACA
GGGAATTTGACAGATGACTTCCAAACTGAGTCCTACTTTAAGCTTACCAGTGCTCTGGAGAAATGCAAGA
TGTTGAGGAGTTTGTCTGGATTCTGGGATGCTTCTCCTGTTTGCCTGTCATTTATCTACCCCCTGTGTGC
TCAACTGACAGGATTGAACTTGAGCTATGCCCCCACACTTGATGCTTCTGACCTTACAAAAATGATTAGC
CGCTGTGTGAAGCTCCAACGCCTTTGGGTACTGGATTGTATCTCGGACAAAGGCTTGCAAGTGGTGGCCT
CCAGTTGCAAAGACTTGCAAGAACTCAGGGTATTTCCATCAGATTTCTACGTAGCTGGTTATTCTGCAGT
GACAGAGGAGGGACTTGTTGCAGTATCCTTGGGCTGTCCAAAACTGAACTCACTACTGTACTTCTGTCAC
CAAATGACTAATGCTGCACTAGTTACTGTCGCCAAGAACTGTCCAAATTTCACACGATTCAGACTTTGTA
TTCTTGAGCCAGGGAAGCCTGATGTTGTGACAAGCCAACCATTAGATGAAGGCTTTGGAGCTATTGTTCG
TGAGTGCAAGGGATTACAACGTTTGTCAATATCTGGTCTTCTCACAGACAAAGTTTTCATGTATATTGGG
AAATATGCAAAACAACTTGAGATGCTTTCTATAGCATTTGCTGGTGACAGTGATAAGGGTATGATGCATG
TTATGAATGGATGCAAGAATTTAAGGAAACTGGAGATAAGAGATAGCCCGTTTGGTGATGCTGCACTCTT
GGGGAATTTTGCTAGGTACGAGACAATGCGATCCCTTTGGATGTCATCTTGCAATGTCACGTTAAAGGGG
TGCCAAGTCCTTGCGTCAAAGATGCCGATGCTCAATGTTGAGGTCATAAATGAGCGGGATGGTAGCAATG
AAATGGAGGAAAACCATGGAGATCTGCCTAAAGTGGAGAAATTATATGTGTACCGCACAACTGCTGGGGC
GAGGGATGATGCACCAAATTTTGTTAAAATCCTATGATAGGCCTATCCCTAACCCTCTCCTCGGTCTCGA
TTCTACGTAACATGTAATTAGTTATGTCACGCTTACATTCACGCCCTCCCCCCACATCCGCTCTAACCGA
AAAGGAAGGAGTTAGACAACCTGAAGTCTAGGTCCCTATTTATTTTTTTATAGTTATGTTAGTATTAAGA
ACGTTATTTATATTTCAAATTTTTCTTTTTTTTCTGTACAGACGCGTGTACGCATGTAACATTATACTGA
AAACCTTGCTTGAGAAGGTTTTGGGACGCTCGAAGGCTTTAGGCCGTTTCTGACAGAGTAAAATTCTTGA
GGGAACTTTCACCATTATGGGAAATGGTTCAAGAAGGTATTGACTTAAACTCCATCAAATGGTCAGGTCA
TTGAGTGTTTTTTATTTGTTGTATTTTTTTTTTTTTTAGAGAAAATCCTCCAATATATAAATTAGGAATC
ATAGTTTCATGATTTTCTGTTACACCTAACTTTTTGTGTGGTGCCCTCCTCCTTGTCAATATTAATGTTA
AAGTGCAATTCTTTTTCCTTATCACGTTGAGCCATTAGTATCAATTTGCTTACCTGTATTCCTTTACATC
CTCCTTTTTCTCCTTCTTGATAAATGTATGTAGATTGCGTATATAGTTTCGTCTACCCTATGAACATATT
CCATTTTGTAATTTCGTGTCGTTTCTATTATGAATTTCATTTATAAAGTTTATGTACAAATATCATAAAA
AAAGAGAATCTTTTTAAGCAAGGATTTTCTTAACTTCTTCGGCGACAGCATCACCGACTTCGGTGGTACT
GTTGGAACCACCTAAATCACCAGTTCTGATACCTGCATCCAAAACCTTTTTAACTGCATCTTCAATGGCC
TTACCTTCTTCAGGCAAGTTCAATGACAATTTCAACATCATTGCAGCAGACAAGATAGTGGCGATAGGGT
TGACCTTATTCTTTGGCAAATCTGGAGCAGAACCGTGGCATGGTTCGTACAAACCAAATGCGGTGTTCTT
GTCTGGCAAAGAGGCCAAGGACGCAGATGGCAACAAACCCAAGGAACCTGGGATAACGGAGGCTTCATCG
GAGATGATATCACCAAACATGTTGCTGGTGATTATAATACCATTTAGGTGGGTTGGGTTCTTAACTAGGA
TCATGGCGGCAGAATCAATCAATTGATGTTGAACCTTCAATGTAGGGAATTCGTTCTTGATGGTTTCCTC
CACAGTTTTTCTCCATAATCTTGAAGAGGCCAAAACATTAGCTTTATCCAAGGACCAAATAGGCAATGGT
GGCTCATGTTGTAGGGCCATGAAAGCGGCCATTCTTGTGATTCTTTGCACTTCTGGAACGGTGTATTGTT
CACTATCCCAAGCGACACCATCACCATCGTCTTCCTTTCTCTTACCAAAGTAAATACCTCCCACTAATTC
TCTGACAACAACGAAGTCAGTACCTTTAGCAAATTGTGGCTTGATTGGAGATAAGTCTAAAAGAGAGTCG
GATGCAAAGTTACATGGTCTTAAGTTGGCGTACAATTGAAGTTCTTTACGGATTTTTAGTAAACCTTGTT
CAGGTCTAACACTACCGGTACCCCATTTAGGACCACCCACAGCACCTAACAAAACGGCATCAGCCTTCTT
GGAGGCTTCCAGCGCCTCATCTGGAAGTGGAACACCTGTAGCATCGATAGCAGCACCACCAATTAAATGA
TTTTCGAAATCGAACTTGACATTGGAACGAACATCAGAAATAGCTTTAAGAACCTTAATGGCTTCGGCTG
TGATTTCTTGACCAACGTGGTCACCTGGCAAAACGACGATCTTCTTAGGGGCAGACATTAGAATGGTATA
TCCTTGAAATATATATATATATATTGCTGAAATGTAAAAGGTAAGAAAAGTTAGAAAGTAAGACGATTGC
TAACCACCTATTGGAAAAAACAATAGGTCCTTAAATAATATTGTCAACTTCAAGTATTGTGATGCAAGCA
TTTAGTCATGAACGCTTCTCTATTCTATATGAAAAGCCGGTTCCGGCGCTCTCACCTTTCCTTTTTCTCC
CAATTTTTCAGTTGAAAAAGGTATATGCGTCAGGCGACCTCTGAAATTAACAAAAAATTTCCAGTCATCG
AATTTGATTCTGTGCGATAGCGCCCCTGTGTGTTCTCGTTATGTTGAGGAAAAAAATAATGGTTGCTAAG
AGATTCGAACTCTTGCATCTTACGATACCTGAGTATTCCCACAGTTAACTGCGGTCAAGATATTTCTTGA
ATCAGGCGCCTTAGACCGCTCGGCCAAACAACCAATTACTTGTTGAGAAATAGAGTATAATTATCCTATA
AATATAACGTTTTTGAACACACATGAACAAGGAAGTACAGGACAATTGATTTTGAAGAGAATGTGGATTT
TGATGTAATTGTTGGGATTCCATTTTTAATAAGGCAATAATATTAGGTATGTAGATATACTAGAAGTTCT
CCTCGACCGGTCGATATGCGGTGTGAAATACCGCACAGATGCGTAAGGAGAAAATACCGCATCAGGAAAT
TGTAAGCGTTAATATTTTGTTAAAATTCGCGTTAAATTTTTGTTAAATCAGCTCATTTTTTAACCAATAG
GCCGAAATCGGCAAAATCCCTTATAAATCAAAAGAATAGACCGAGATAGGGT
[37 nt withheld, positions 4813-4849]
AAAGAACGTGGACTCCAACGTCAAAGG
[49 nt withheld, positions 4877-4925]
T
[91 nt withheld, positions 4927-5017]
G
[124 nt withheld, positions 5019-5142]
CCATTCGCCATTCAGGCTGCGCAACTGTTGGGAAGGGCGATCGGTGCGGGCCTCTTCGCTATTACGCCAG
CTGGCGAAAGGGGGATGTGCTGCAAGGCGATTAAGTTGGGTAACGCCAGGGTTTTCCCAGTCACGACGTT
GTAAAACGACGGCCAGTGAATTGTAATACGACTCACTATAGGGCGAATTGGAGCTCCACCGCGGTGGCGG
CCGCTCTAGAACTAGTGGATCCCCCGGGCTGCAGGAATTCGATATCAAGCTTATCGATACCGTCGACCTC
GAGGGGGGGCCCGGTACCAGCTTTTGTTCCCTTTAGTGAGGGTTAATTTCGAGCTTGGCGTAATCATGGT
CATAGCTGTTTCCTGTGTGAAATTGTTATCCGCTCACAATTCCACACAACATACGAGCCGGAAGCATAAA
GTGTAAAGCCTGGGGTGCCTAATGAGTGAGCTAACTCACATTAATTGCGTTGCGCTCACTGCCCGCTTTC
CAGTCGGGAAACCTGTCGTGCCAGCTGCATTAATGAATCGGCCAACGCGCGGGGAGAGGCGGTTTGCGTA
TTGGGCGCTCTTCCGCTTCCTCGCTCACTGACTCGCTGCGCTCGGTCGTTCGGCTGCGGCGAGCGGTATC
AGCTCACTCAAAGGCGGTAATACGGTTATCCACAGAATCAGGGGATAACGCAGGAAAGAACATGTGAGCA
AAAGGCCAGCAAAAGGCCAGGAACCGTAAAAAGGCCGCGTTGCTGGCGTTTTTCCATAGGCTCCGCCCCC
CTGACGAGCATCACAAAAATCGACGCTCAAGTCAGAGGTGGCGAAACCCGACAGGACTATAAAGATACCA
GGCGTTTCCCCCTGGAAGCTCCCTCGTGCGCTCTCCTGTTCCGACCCTGCCGCTTACCGGATACCTGTCC
GCCTTTCTCCCTTCGGGAAGCGTGGCGCTTTCTCATAGCTCACGCTGTAGGTATCTCAGTTCGGTGTAGG
TCGTTCGCTCCAAGCTGGGCTGTGTGCACGAACCCCCCGTTCAGCCCGACCGCTGCGCCTTATCCGGTAA
CTATCGTCTTGAGTCCAACCCGGTAAGACACGACTTATCGCCACTGGCAGCAGCCACTGGTAACAGGATT
AGCAGAGCGAGGTATGTAGGCGGTGCTACAGAGTTCTTGAAGTGGTGGCCTAACTACGGCTACACTAGAA
GAACAGTATTTGGTATCTGCGCTCTGCTGAAGCCAGTTACCTTCGGAAAAAGAGTTGGTAGCTCTTGATC
CGGCAAACAAACCACCGCTGGTAGCGGTGGTTTTTTTGTTTGCAAGCAGCAGATTACGCGCAGAAAAAAA
GGATCTCAAGAAGATCCTTTGATCTTTTCTACGGGGTCTGACGCTCAGTGGAACGAAAACTCACGTTAAG
GGATTTTGGTCATGAGATTATCAAAAAGGATCTTCACCTAGATCCTTTTAAATTAAAAATGAAGTTTTAA
ATCAATCTAAAGTATATATGAGTAAACTTGGTCTGACAGTTACCAATGCTTAATCAGTGAGGCACCTATC
TCAGCGATCTGTCTATTTCGTTCATCCATAGTTGCCTGACTCCCCGTCGTGTAGATAACTACGATACGGG
AGGGCTTACCATCTGGCCCCAGTGCTGCAATGATACCGCGAGACCCACGCTCACCGGCTCCAGATTTATC
AGCAATAAACCAGCCAGCCGGAAGGGCCGAGCGCAGAAGTGGTCCTGCAACTTTATCCGCCTCCATCCAG
TCTATTAATTGTTGCCGGGAAGCTAGAGTAAGTAGTTCGCCAGTTAATAGTTTGCGCAACGTTGTTGCCA
TTGCTACAGGCATCGTGGTGTCACGCTCGTCGTTTGGTATGGCTTCATTCAGCTCCGGTTCCCAACGATC
AAGGCGAGTTACATGATCCCCCATGTTGTGCAAAAAAGCGGTTAGCTCCTTCGGTCCTCCGATCGTTGTC
AGAAGTAAGTTGGCCGCAGTGTTATCACTCATGGTTATGGCAGCACTGCATAATTCTCTTACTGTCATGC
CATCCGTAAGATGCTTTTCTGTGACTGGTGAGTACTCAACCAAGTCATTCTGAGAATAGTGTATGCGGCG
ACCGAGTTGCTCTTGCCCGGCGTCAATACGGGATAATACCGCGCCACATAGCAGAACTTTAAAAGTGCTC
ATCATTGGAAAACGTTCTTCGGGGCGAAAACTCTCAAGGATCTTACCGCTGTTGAGATCCAGTTCGATGT
AACCCACTCGTGCACCCAACTGATCTTCAGCATCTTTTACTTTCACCAGCGTTTCTGGGTGAGCAAAAAC
AGGAAGGCAAAATGCCGCAAAAAAGGGAATAAGGGCGACACGGAAATGTTGAATACTCATACTCTTCCTT
TTTCAATATTATTGAAGCATTTATCAGGGTTATTGTCTCATGAGCGGATACATATTTGAATGTATTTAGA
AAAATAAACAAATAGGGGTTCCGCGCACATTTCCCCGAAAAGTGCCACCTGACGTCTAAGAAACCATTAT
TATCATGACATTAACCTATAAAAATAGGCGTATCACGAGGCCCTTTCGTCAGCGGCAGCGAGACTCCCGG
GACCTCAGAGTCCGCCACACCCGAAAGTCCTAAAGATCCAGCCAAACCTCCGGCCAAGGCACAAGTTGTG
GGATGGCCACCGGTGAGATCATACCGGAAGAACGTGATGGTTTCCTGCCAAAAATCAAGCGGTGGCCCGG
AGGCGGCGGCGTTCGTGAAGTCCGGATACCCATACGACGTCCCAGACTACGCTTAACACTTCTAAATAAG
CGAATTTCTTATGATTTATGATTTTTATTATTAAATAAGTTATAAAAAAAATAAGTGTATACAAATTTTA
AAGTGACTCTTAGGTTTTAAAACGAAAATTCTTATTCTTGAGTAACTCTTTCCTGTAGGTCAGGTTGCTT
TCTCAGGTATAGCATGAGGTCGCTCTTATTGACCACACCTCTACCGGCATCGCGCGTTTCGGTGATGACG
GTGAAAACCTCTGACACATGCAGCTCCCGGAGACGGTCACAGCTTGTCTGTAAGCGGATGCCGGGAGCAG
ACAAGCCCGTCAGGGCGCGTCAGCGGGTGTTGGCGGGTGTCGGGGCTGGCTTAACTATGCGGCATCAGAG
CAGATTGTACTGAGAGTGCACCATATCGACTACGTCGTAGGGTGTACAATATGGACTTCCTCTTTTCTGG
CAACCAAACCCATACATCGGGATTCCTATAATACCTTCGTTGGTCTCCCTAACATGTAGGTGGCGGAGGG
GAGATATACAATAGAACAGATACCAGACAAGACATAATGGGCTAAACAAGACTACACCAATTACACTGCC
TCATTGATGGTGGTACATAACGAACTAATACTGTAGCCCTAGACTTGATAGCCATCATCATATCGAAGTT
TCACTACCCTTTTTCCATTTGCCATCTATTGAAGTAATAATAGGCGCATG
