>Addgene plasmid #112050 | pJW1662 | depositor partial sequence | sequence record 210819 | partial IAA17 for C-terminal tag
CCTAAAGATCCAGCCAAACCTCCGGCCAAGGCACAAGTTGTGGGATGGCCACCGGTGAGATCATACCGGA
AGAACGTGATGGTTTCCTGCCAAAAATCAAGCGGTGGCCCGGAGGCGGCGGCGTTCGTGAAGTCCGGATA
CCCATACGACGTCCCAGACTACGCTTAA
